Addgene plasmid #106001: Opto-GPR4
Purpose: Expression of a chimeric G-protein coupled receptor (Rhodopsin-GPR4; Opto-GPR4; A3)
Depositing lab: Harald Janovjak. Depositing organization: Institute of Science and Technology Austria (I.S.T. Austria). Publication: Optical functionalization of human Class A orphan G-protein-coupled receptors. Morri M, Sanchez-Romero I, Tichy AM, Kainrath S, Gerrard EJ, Hirschfeld PP, Schwarz J, Janovjak H. Nat Commun. 2018 May 16;9(1):1950. doi: 10.1038/s41467-018-04342-1. PubMed 29769519.
Backbone
  Vector backbone: pcDNA3.1-
  Backbone manufacturer: Invitrogen
  Backbone size w/o insert (bp): 5427
  Vector type: Mammalian Expression
  Selectable markers: Neomycin (select with G418)
Growth in bacteria
  Bacterial resistance: Ampicillin, 100 μg/mL
  Growth temperature: 37°C
  Growth strain: DH5alpha
  Copy number: High Copy
Gene/Insert
  Gene/Insert name: Opto-GPR4
  Species: H. sapiens (human), B. taurus (bovine)
  Insert size (bp): 1254
  Mutation: Chimeric receptor protein
  Entrez Gene: GPR4
  Promoter: CMV
  Tag / fusion protein: VSV-G (N terminal on insert); Rhodopsin-1D4 (C terminal on insert)
  Cloning method: Restriction Enzyme; 5′ cloning site unknown (unknown if destroyed); 3′ cloning site unknown (unknown if destroyed)
  Sequencing primers: 5′ CMV_F (CGCAAATGGGCGGTAGGCGTG); 3′ pcDNA_R (CAACAGATGGCTGGCAAC)
Terms and licenses: Academic/Nonprofit Terms; Industry Terms: Not Available to Industry
Depositor comments: two step cloning; 5' and 3' sites cannot be used for (sub)cloning
How to cite: Opto-GPR4 was a gift from Harald Janovjak (Addgene plasmid # 106001 ; http://n2t.net/addgene:106001 ; RRID:Addgene_106001)
