[The description below was written by a language model from this plasmid's Addgene catalogue record and pLannotate feature annotations shown in this document.]
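Description:
Opto-GPR4 is a mammalian expression plasmid built on the pcDNA3.1(-) backbone. It encodes a light-activatable chimeric G-protein coupled receptor that combines bovine rhodopsin with the human orphan receptor GPR4. The plasmid replicates in E. coli from a high-copy ColE1/pUC-type origin under ampicillin selection (AmpR with its own bla promoter). It also carries an f1 origin, which allows single-stranded DNA production. For stable selection in mammalian cells, an SV40 early promoter drives a neomycin phosphotransferase gene followed by an SV40 polyadenylation signal, giving G418 resistance.

The roughly 1.25 kb insert sits downstream of the CMV immediate-early enhancer and promoter and is terminated by the bGH polyadenylation signal. A T7 promoter upstream of the insert is a standard backbone element. The catalogue lists a VSV-G epitope at the N terminus and the rhodopsin 1D4 epitope at the C terminus. The automated annotation does not call these tags or any GPR4-derived segments. It recognises only a large fragment matching bovine rhodopsin, including the N-terminal glycosylation segment. The record calls the protein a rhodopsin-GPR4 chimera but does not say which regions come from each parent. The general idea of such a chimera is that rhodopsin supplies retinal-based light sensing, so that illumination rather than a ligand triggers signalling characteristic of the partner receptor.

Several short hits in the table (HIV-1 LTR, ble, lacI and bom fragments) are probably backbone remnants or annotation artefacts, not functional parts. The depositor notes that the insert was assembled in two cloning steps and that its flanking sites cannot be used for subcloning. The construct belongs to a set made for optical functionalization of human class A orphan GPCRs.
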