Features (pLannotate 1.2.2; 21 found; start..end, strand, type, name):
     74..453     +  enhancer       CMV enhancer: human cytomegalovirus immediate early enhancer
    454..657     +  promoter       CMV promoter: human cytomegalovirus (CMV) immediate early promoter
    653..686     +  LTR            5' LTR (truncated) (fragment): truncated 5' long terminal repeat (LTR) from HIV-1
    702..720     +  promoter       T7 promoter: promoter for bacteriophage T7 RNA polymerase
    863..1789    +  CDS            RHO (fragment): OPSD_BOVIN - Experimental evidence at protein level: Swiss-Prot protein existence level 1. Photoreceptor required for image-forming vision at low light intensity. Required for photoreceptor cell viability after birth (By similarity). Light-induced isomerization of 11-cis to all-trans retinal triggers a conformational change that activates signaling via G- proteins (PubMed:10926528, PubMed:12044163, PubMed:11972040, PubMed:16908857, PubMed:16586416, PubMed:17060607, PubMed:17449675, PubMed:18818650, PubMed:21389983, PubMed:22198838, PubMed:23579341, PubMed:25205354, PubMed:27458239). Subsequent
    878..916     +  CDS            opsin tag: segment of bovine rhodopsin containing a signal for N-linked glycosylation (Favaloro et al., 2008) The asparagine in the NKT tripeptide will be glycosylated if this sequence is exposed to the ER lumen.
   2097..2208    +  polyA_signal   bGH poly(A) signal: bovine growth hormone polyadenylation signal
   2325..2346    +  promoter       SV40 promoter (fragment): SV40 enhancer and early promoter
   2367..2795    +  rep_origin     f1 ori (sequence partly withheld): f1 bacteriophage origin of replication; arrow indicates direction of (+) strand synthesis
   2809..3138    +  promoter       SV40 promoter: SV40 enhancer and early promoter
   3205..3996    +  CDS            neo: KKA2_KLEPN - Also known as kan, nptII. Experimental evidence at protein level: Swiss-Prot protein existence level 1. Resistance to kanamycin, neomycin, paromomycin, ribostamycin, butirosin and gentamicin B. From Klebsiella pneumoniae.
   4020..4178    +  CDS            ble (fragment): BLE_KLEPN - Experimental evidence at protein level: Swiss-Prot protein existence level 1. Binding protein with a strong affinity to the bleomycin family of antibiotics. Binds to CL990; an antimitotic-antibiotic compound. From Klebsiella pneumoniae.
   4173..4294    +  polyA_signal   SV40 poly(A) signal: SV40 polyadenylation signal
   4367..4383    -  protein_bind   lac operator: The lac repressor binds to the lac operator to inhibit transcription in E. coli. This inhibition can be relieved by adding lactose or isopropyl-β-D-thiogalactopyranoside (IPTG). lac repressor encoded by lacI
   4391..4421    -  promoter       lac promoter: promoter for the E. coli lac operon
   4436..4457    -  protein_bind   CAP binding site: CAP binding activates transcription in the presence of cAMP. E. coli catabolite activator protein
   4470..4562    -  CDS            lacI (fragment): lac repressor; lacI; The lac repressor binds to the lac operator to inhibit transcription in E. coli. This inhibition can be relieved by adding lactose or isopropyl-β-D-thiogalactopyranoside (IPTG).
   4745..5333    -  rep_origin     ori: high-copy-number ColE1/pMB1/pBR322/pUC origin of replication
   5504..6364    -  CDS            AmpR: β-lactamase; bla; confers resistance to ampicillin, carbenicillin, and related antibiotics
   6365..6469    -  promoter       AmpR promoter: bla
   6528..6580    -  misc_feature   bom (fragment): basis of mobility region from pBR322
>Addgene plasmid #106001 | Opto-GPR4 | addgene full sequence | sequence record 209608 | Addgene NGS Result
AATTGCATGAAGAATCTGCTTAGGGTTAGGCGTTTTGCGCTGCTTCGCGATGTACGGGCCAGATATACGC
GTTGACATTGATTATTGACTAGTTATTAATAGTAATCAATTACGGGGTCATTAGTTCATAGCCCATATAT
GGAGTTCCGCGTTACATAACTTACGGTAAATGGCCCGCCTGGCTGACCGCCCAACGACCCCCGCCCATTG
ACGTCAATAATGACGTATGTTCCCATAGTAACGCCAATAGGGACTTTCCATTGACGTCAATGGGTGGAGT
ATTTACGGTAAACTGCCCACTTGGCAGTACATCAAGTGTATCATATGCCAAGTACGCCCCCTATTGACGT
CAATGACGGTAAATGGCCCGCCTGGCATTATGCCCAGTACATGACCTTATGGGACTTTCCTACTTGGCAG
TACATCTACGTATTAGTCATCGCTATTACCATGGTGATGCGGTTTTGGCAGTACATCAATGGGCGTGGAT
AGCGGTTTGACTCACGGGGATTTCCAAGTCTCCACCCCATTGACGTCAATGGGAGTTTGTTTTGGCACCA
AAATCAACGGGACTTTCCAAAATGTCGTAACAACTCCGCCCCATTGACGCAAATGGGCGGTAGGCGTGTA
CGGTGGGAGGTCTATATAAGCAGAGCTCTCTGGCTAACTAGAGAACCCACTGCTTACTGGCTTATCGAAA
TTAATACGACTCACTATAGGGAGACACAAGCTGGCTAGCGTTTAAACGGGCCCTCTAGACTCGAGCACCA
TGAAAACGATCATCGCCCTGAGCTACATCTTCTGCCTGGTATTCGCCATGTACACCGATATAGAGATGAA
CAGGCTGGGAAAGGATAGCCTCATGAACGGGACCGAGGGCCCAAACTTCTACGTGCCTTTCTCCAACAAG
ACGGGCGTGGTGCGCAGCCCCTTCGAGGCCCCGCAGTACTACCTGGCGGAGCCATGGCAGTTCTCCATGC
TGGCCGCCTACATGTTCCTGCTGATCATGCTTGGCTTCCCCATCAACTTCCTCACGCTGTACGTCGCCTA
CCGCCAGGTGCAACAGCGCAACGAGCTCAACTACATCCTGCTCAACCTGGCCGTGGCCGACCTCTTCATG
GTGTTCGGGGGCTTCACCACCACCCTCTACACCTCTCTGCACGGGTACTTCGTCTTTGGGCCCACGGGCT
GCAACCTGGAGGGCTTCTTTGCCACCTTGGGCGGTGAAATTGCACTGTGGTCCTTGGTGGTCCTGGCCAT
CGAGCGGTACGTGGTGGTGGCCCACCCACTCCGCTTCGCCCGCCTGCGCCGCGTCAAGACCGCCATCATG
GGCGTCGCCTTCACCTGGGTCATGGCTCTGGCCTGTGCCGCGCCCCCCCTCGTCGGCTGGTCCAGGTACA
TCCCGGAGGGCATGCAGTGCTCGTGCGGGATTGACTACTACACGCCCCACGAGGAAACCAACAATGAGTC
GTTCGTCATCTACATGTTCGTGGTCCACTTCATCATCCCCCTGATTGTCATATTCTTCTGCTACGGAGGC
ATCCTGCGGGCCGTGCGGGGCAGCGTGTCCACCGAGCGCCAGGAGAAGGCCAAGATCAAGCGCATGGTGA
TCATCATGGTCATCGCTTTCCTAATCTGCTGGCTGCCCTACGCTGGGGTGGCGTTCTACATCTTCACCCA
TCAGGGCTCTGACTTTGGCCCCATCTTCATGACCATCCCGGCTTTCTTTGCCAAGACTTCTGCCGTCTAC
AACCCCGTCATCTACATCATGATGAACAAGCAGTTCCGCAGCGATGTGGCCAAGGCCCTGCACAACCTGC
TCCGCTTTCTGGCCAGCGACAAGCCCCAGGAGATGGCCAATGCCTCGCTCACCCTGGAAACCCCACTCAC
CTCCAAGAGGAACAGCACAGCCAAAGCCATGACTGGCAGCTGGGCGGCCACTCCGCCCTCCCAGGGGGAC
CAGGTGCAGCTGAAGATGCTGCCGCCAGCACAAACAGAAACCAGCCAAGTGGCGCCTGCCTAAGAATTCC
ACCACACTGGACTAGTGGATCCGAGCTCGGTACCAAGCTTAAGTTTAAACCGCTGATCAGCCTCGACTGT
GCCTTCTAGTTGCCAGCCATCTGTTGTTTGCCCCTCCCCCGTGCCTTCCTTGACCCTGGAAGGTGCCACT
CCCACTGTCCTTTCCTAATAAAATGAGGAAATTGCATCGCATTGTCTGAGTAGGTGTCATTCTATTCTGG
GGGGTGGGGTGGGGCAGGACAGCAAGGGGGAGGATTGGGAAGAGAATAGCAGGCATGCTGGGGATGCGGT
GGGCTCTATGGCTTCTGAGGCGGAAAGAACCAGCTGGGGCTCTAGGGGGTATCCCC
[124 nt withheld, positions 2367-2490]
C
[91 nt withheld, positions 2492-2582]
A
[49 nt withheld, positions 2584-2632]
CCTTTGACGTTGGAGTCCACGTTCTTT
[37 nt withheld, positions 2660-2696]
ACCCTATCTCGGTCTATTCTTTTGATTTATAAGGGATTTTGCCGATTTCGGCCTATTGGTTAAAAAATGA
GCTGATTTAACAAAAATTTAACGCGAATTAATTCTGTGGAATGTGTGTCAGTTAGGGTGTGGAAAGTCCC
CAGGCTCCCCAGCAGGCAGAAGTATGCAAAGCATGCATCTCAATTAGTCAGCAACCAGGTGTGGAAAGTC
CCCAGGCTCCCCAGCAGGCAGAAGTATGCAAAGCATGCATCTCAATTAGTCAGCAACCATAGTCCCGCCC
CTAACTCCGCCCATCCCGCCCCTAACTCCGCCCAGTTCCGCCCATTCTCCGCCCCATGGCTGACTAATTT
TTTTTATTTATGCAGAGGCCGAGGCCGCCTCTGCCTCTGAGCTATTCCAGAAGTAGTGAGGAGGCTTTTT
TGGAGGCCTAGGCTTTTGCAAAAAGCTCCCGGGAGCTTGTATATCCATTTTCGGATCTGATCAAGAGACA
GGATGAGGATCGTTTCGCATGATTGAACAAGATGGATTGCACGCAGGTTCTCCGGCCGCTTGGGTGGAGA
GGCTATTCGGCTATGACTGGGCACAACAGACAATCGGCTGCTCTGATGCCGCCGTGTTCCGGCTGTCAGC
GCAGGGGCGCCCGGTTCTTTTTGTCAAGACCGACCTGTCCGGTGCCCTGAATGAACTGCAGGACGAGGCA
GCGCGGCTATCGTGGCTGGCCACGACGGGCGTTCCTTGCGCAGCTGTGCTCGACGTTGTCACTGAAGCGG
GAAGGGACTGGCTGCTATTGGGCGAAGTGCCGGGGCAGGATCTCCTGTCATCTCACCTTGCTCCTGCCGA
GAAAGTATCCATCATGGCTGATGCAATGCGGCGGCTGCATACGCTTGATCCGGCTACCTGCCCATTCGAC
CACCAAGCGAAACATCGCATCGAGCGAGCACGTACTCGGATGGAAGCCGGTCTTGTCGATCAGGATGATC
TGGACGAAGAACATCAGGGGCTCGCGCCAGCCGAACTGTTCGCCAGGCTCAAGGCGCGCATGCCCGACGG
CGAGGATCTCGTCGTGACCCATGGCGATGCCTGCTTGCCGAATATCATGGTGGAAAATGGCCGCTTTTCT
GGATTCATCGACTGTGGCCGGCTGGGTGTGGCGGACCGCTATCAGGACATAGCGTTGGCTACCCGTGATA
TTGCTGAAGAACTTGGCGGCGAATGGGCTGACCGCTTCCTCGTGCTTTACGGTATCGCCGCTCCCGATTC
GCAGCGCATCGCCTTCTATCGCCTTCTTGACGAGTTCTTCTGAGCGGGACTCTGGGGTTCGAAATGACCG
ACCAAGCGACGCCCAACCTGCCATCACGAGATTTCGATTCCACCGCCGCCTTCTATGAAAGGTTGGGCTT
CGGAATCGTTTTCCGGGACGCCGGCTGGATGATCCTCCAGCGCGGGGATCTCATGCTGGAGTTCTTCGCC
CACCCCAACTTGTTTATTGCAGCTTATAATGGTTACAAATAAAGCAATAGCATCACAAATTTCACAAATA
AAGCATTTTTTTCACTGCATTCTAGTTGTGGTTTGTCCAAACTCATCAATGTATCTTATCATGTCTGTAT
ACCGTCGACCTCTAGCTAGAGCTTGGCGTAATCATGGTCATAGCTGTTTCCTGTGTGAAATTGTTATCCG
CTCACAATTCCACACAACATACGAGCCGGAAGCATAAAGTGTAAAGCCTGGGGTGCCTAATGAGTGAGCT
AACTCACATTAATTGCGTTGCGCTCACTGCCCGCTTTCCAGTCGGGAAACCTGTCGTGCCAGCTGCATTA
ATGAATCGGCCAACGCGCGGGGAGAGGCGGTTTGCGTATTGGGCGCTCTTGCGCTTCCTCGCTCACTGAC
TCGCTGCGCTCGGTCGTTCGGCTGCGGCGAGCGGTATCAGCTCACTCAAAGGCGGTAATACGGTTATCCA
CAGAATCAGGGGATAACGCAGGAAAGAACATGTGAGCAAAAGGCCAGCAAAAGGCCAGGAACCGTAAAAA
GGCCGCGTTGCTGGCGTTTTTCCATAGGCTCCGCCCCCCTGACGAGCATCACAAAAATCGACGCTCAAGT
CAGAGGTGGCGAAACCCGACAGGACTATAAAGATACCAGGCGTTTCCCCCTGGAAGCTCCCTCGTGCGCT
CTCCTGTTCCGACCCTGCCGCTTACCGGATACCTGTCCGCCTTTCTCCCTTCGGGAAGCGTGGCGCTTTC
TCATAGCTCACGCTGTAGGTATCTCAGTTCGGTGTAGGTCGTTCGCTCCAAGCTGGGCTGTGTGCACGAA
CCCCCCGTTCAGCCCGACCGCTGCGCCTTATCCGGTAACTATCGTCTTGAGTCCAACCCGGTAAGACACG
ACTTATCGCCACTGGCAGCAGCCACTGGTAACAGGATTAGCAGAGCGAGGTATGTAGGCGGTGCTACAGA
GTTCTTGAAGTGGTGGCCTAACTACGGCTACACTAGAAGAACAGTATTTGGTATCTGCGCTCTGCTGAAG
CCAGTTACCTTCGGAAAAAGAGTTGGTAGCTCTTGATCCGGCAAACAAACCACCGCTGGTAGCGGTGGTT
TTTTTGTTTGCAAGCAGCAGATTACGCGCAGAAAAAAAGGATCTCAAGAAGATCCTTTGATCTTTTCTAC
GGGGTCTGACGCTCAGTGGAACGAAAACTCACGTTAAGGGATTTTGGTCATGAGATTATCAAAAAGGATC
TTCACCTAGATCCTTTTAAATTAAAAATGAAGTTTTAAATCAATCTAAAGTATATATGAGTAAACTTGGT
CTGACAGTTACCAATGCTTAATCAGTGAGGCACCTATCTCAGCGATCTGTCTATTTCGTTCATCCATAGT
TGCCTGACTCCCCGTCGTGTAGATAACTACGATACGGGAGGGCTTACCATCTGGCCCCAGTGCTGCAATG
ATACCGCGGGACCCACGCTCACCGGCTCCAGATTTATCAGCAATAAACCAGCCAGCCGGAAGGGCCGAGC
GCAGAAGTGGTCCTGCAACTTTATCCGCCTCCATCCAGTCTATTAATTGTTGCCGGGAAGCTAGAGTAAG
TAGTTCGCCAGTTAATAGTTTGCGCAACGTTGTTGCCATTGCTACAGGCATCGTGGTGTCACGCTCGTCG
TTTGGTATGGCTTCATTCAGCTCCGGTTCCCAACGATCAAGGCGAGTTACATGATCCCCCATGTTGTGCA
AAAAAGCGGTTAGCTCCTTCGGTCCTCCGATCGTTGTCAGAAGTAAGTTGGCCGCAGTGTTATCACTCAT
GGTTATGGCAGCACTGCATAATTCTCTTACTGTCATGCCATCCGTAAGATGCTTTTCTGTGACTGGTGAG
TACTCAACCAAGTCATTCTGAGAATAGTGTATGCGGCGACCGAGTTGCTCTTGCCCGGCGTCAATACGGG
ATAATACCGCGCCACATAGCAGAACTTTAAAAGTGCTCATCATTGGAAAACGTTCTTCGGGGCGAAAACT
CTCAAGGATCTTACCACTGTTGAGATCCAGTTCGATGTAACCCACTCGTGCACCCAACTGATCTTCAGCA
TCTTTTACTTTCACCAGCGTTTCTGGGTGAGCAAAAACAGGAAGGCAAAATGCCGCAAAAAAGGGAATAA
GGGCGACACGGAAATGTTGAATACTCATACTCTTCCTTTTTCAATATTATTGAAGCATTTATCAGGGTTA
TTGTCTCATGAGCGGATACATATTTGAATGTATTTAGAAAAATAAACAAATAGGGGTTCCGCGCACATTT
CCCCGAAAAGTGCCACCTGACGTCGACGGATCGGGAGATCTCCCGATCCCCTATGGTGCACTCTCAGTAC
AATCTGCTCTGATGCCGCATAGTTAAGCCAGTATCTGCTCCCTGCTTGTGTGTTGGAGGTCGCTGAGTAG
TGCGCGAGCAAAATTTAAGCTACAACAAGGCAAGGCTTGACCGAC
