>Addgene plasmid #106001 | Opto-GPR4 | depositor partial sequence | sequence record 200764 | Opto-GPR4
ATGAAAACGATCATCGCCCTGAGCTACATCTTCTGCCTGGTATTCGCCATGTACACCGATATAGAGATGA
ACAGGCTGGGAAAGGATAGCCTCATGAACGGGACCGAGGGCCCAAACTTCTACGTGCCTTTCTCCAACAA
GACGGGCGTGGTGCGCAGCCCCTTCGAGGCCCCGCAGTACTACCTGGCGGAGCCATGGCAGTTCTCCATG
CTGGCCGCCTACATGTTCCTGCTGATCATGCTTGGCTTCCCCATCAACTTCCTCACGCTGTACGTCGCCT
ACCGCCAGGTGCAACAGCGCAACGAGCTCAACTACATCCTGCTCAACCTGGCCGTGGCCGACCTCTTCAT
GGTGTTCGGGGGCTTCACCACCACCCTCTACACCTCTCTGCACGGGTACTTCGTCTTTGGGCCCACGGGC
TGCAACCTGGAGGGCTTCTTTGCCACCTTGGGCGGTGAAATTGCACTGTGGTCCTTGGTGGTCCTGGCCA
TCGAGCGGTACGTGGTGGTGGCCCACCCACTCCGCTTCGCCCGCCTGCGCCGCGTCAAGACCGCCATCAT
GGGCGTCGCCTTCACCTGGGTCATGGCTCTGGCCTGTGCCGCGCCCCCCCTCGTCGGCTGGTCCAGGTAC
ATCCCGGAGGGCATGCAGTGCTCGTGCGGGATTGACTACTACACGCCCCACGAGGAAACCAACAATGAGT
CGTTCGTCATCTACATGTTCGTGGTCCACTTCATCATCCCCCTGATTGTCATATTCTTCTGCTACGGAGG
CATCCTGCGGGCCGTGCGGGGCAGCGTGTCCACCGAGCGCCAGGAGAAGGCCAAGATCAAGCGCATGGTG
ATCATCATGGTCATCGCTTTCCTAATCTGCTGGCTGCCCTACGCTGGGGTGGCGTTCTACATCTTCACCC
ATCAGGGCTCTGACTTTGGCCCCATCTTCATGACCATCCCGGCTTTCTTTGCCAAGACTTCTGCCGTCTA
CAACCCCGTCATCTACATCATGATGAACAAGCAGTTCCGCAGCGATGTGGCCAAGGCCCTGCACAACCTG
CTCCGCTTTCTGGCCAGCGACAAGCCCCAGGAGATGGCCAATGCCTCGCTCACCCTGGAAACCCCACTCA
CCTCCAAGAGGAACAGCACAGCCAAAGCCATGACTGGCAGCTGGGCGGCCACTCCGCCCTCCCAGGGGGA
CCAGGTGCAGCTGAAGATGCTGCCGCCAGCACAAACAGAAACCAGCCAAGTGGCGCCTGCCTAA
